Addgene plasmid #241377: Bxb1-GA-hEF1a-mStayGold
Purpose: Bxb1-GA donor plasmid for integrating a transcription unit for constitutive expression of mStayGold with hEF1a promoter
Depositing lab: Richard Davis. Depositing organization: Leiden University Medical Center. Publication: STRAIGHT-IN Dual: a platform for dual, single-copy integrations of DNA payloads and gene circuits into human induced pluripotent stem cells. Blanch-Asensio A, Ploessl DS, Wang NB, Mummery CL, Galloway KE, Davis RP. bioRxiv [Preprint]. 2024 Oct 17:2024.10.17.616637. doi: 10.1101/2024.10.17.616637. PubMed 39464154.
Backbone
  Vector backbone: pBR322/pUC
  Backbone size w/o insert (bp): 4700
  Vector type: Mammalian Expression
Growth in bacteria
  Bacterial resistance: Ampicillin, 100 μg/mL
  Growth temperature: 37°C
  Growth strain: NEB Stable
  Copy number: High Copy
Gene/Insert
  Gene/Insert name: mStayGold
  Species: Synthetic
  Insert size (bp): 2100
  Promoter: hEF1a
  Cloning method: Gibson Cloning
Terms and licenses: Academic/Nonprofit Terms; Industry Terms: Not Available to Industry
How to cite: Bxb1-GA-hEF1a-mStayGold was a gift from Richard Davis (Addgene plasmid # 241377 ; http://n2t.net/addgene:241377 ; RRID:Addgene_241377)
