[The description below was written by a language model from this plasmid's Addgene catalogue record and pLannotate feature annotations shown in this document.]
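Description:
Bxb1-GA-hEF1a-mStayGold is a mammalian expression donor plasmid built on a pBR322/pUC-type backbone and designed for Bxb1 integrase-mediated insertion of a payload into a genomic landing pad. "GA" presumably denotes the central dinucleotide variant of the Bxb1 attachment site, which restricts recombination to a matching site. The associated work describes a platform for dual, single-copy integration of DNA payloads and gene circuits into human induced pluripotent stem cells. In bacteria the plasmid is maintained at high copy through the ColE1/pUC origin and selected with ampicillin via the bla gene and its promoter. An f1 origin and remnants of lacI, the lac promoter/operator, lacZα, bom and rop are also present as backbone leftovers.

The payload is a roughly 2.1 kb transcription unit in which the strong constitutive human EF-1α promoter drives the synthetic bright, photostable green fluorescent protein mStayGold, terminated by the bovine growth hormone polyadenylation signal. The annotation software did not label the mStayGold coding sequence, but the unannotated gap between the second EF-1α promoter and the bGH signal is where it would lie. The Bxb1 attachment site is likewise not annotated, so its position cannot be given from the record.

Upstream of the payload, the table shows an SV40 early promoter, a short small t antigen fragment, a first copy of the EF-1α promoter and an FRT site. These are followed by very short matches to NeoR/KanR and, after the bGH signal, PuroR. The record does not explain these elements. The first EF-1α promoter may activate a promoterless selection marker in the landing pad after integration, and the FRT site may allow FLP-mediated excision of auxiliary sequences, but both are inferences. The construct is typically used to generate cells with stable, single-copy constitutive mStayGold expression.
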