Features (pLannotate 1.2.2; 21 found; start..end, strand, type, name):
      2..94      +  CDS            lacI (fragment): lac repressor; lacI; The lac repressor binds to the lac operator to inhibit transcription in E. coli. This inhibition can be relieved by adding lactose or isopropyl-β-D-thiogalactopyranoside (IPTG).
    107..128     +  protein_bind   CAP binding site: CAP binding activates transcription in the presence of cAMP. E. coli catabolite activator protein
    143..173     +  promoter       lac promoter: promoter for the E. coli lac operon
    181..197     +  protein_bind   lac operator: The lac repressor binds to the lac operator to inhibit transcription in E. coli. This inhibition can be relieved by adding lactose or isopropyl-β-D-thiogalactopyranoside (IPTG). lac repressor encoded by lacI
    253..463     +  promoter       SV40 promoter: SV40 early promoter
    485..551     +  CDS            small t antigen (fragment): SV40 (simian virus 40) small t antigen
    558..1736    +  promoter       EF-1α promoter: strong constitutive promoter for human elongation factor EF-1α
   1808..1855    +  protein_bind   FRT: FLP-mediated recombination occurs in the 8-bp core sequence TCTAGAAA (Turan and Bode, 2011). FLP recombinase from the Saccharomyces cerevisiae 2μ plasmid
   1855..1879    -  CDS            NeoR/KanR (fragment): aminoglycoside phosphotransferase confers resistance to neomycin, kanamycin, and G418 (Geneticin®)
   1906..3084    +  promoter       EF-1α promoter: strong constitutive promoter for human elongation factor EF-1α
   3817..4041    +  polyA_signal   bGH poly(A) signal: bovine growth hormone polyadenylation signal
   4051..4072    +  CDS            PuroR (fragment): puromycin N-acetyltransferase; pac from Streptomyces; confers resistance to puromycin
   4131..4151    +  CDS            lacZα (fragment): LacZα fragment of β-galactosidase; lacZ fragment
   4159..4316    +  CDS            lacZα (fragment): LacZα fragment of β-galactosidase; lacZ fragment
   4322..4373    -  misc_feature   bom (fragment): basis of mobility region from pBR322
   4392..4847    +  rep_origin     f1 ori (sequence partly withheld): f1 bacteriophage origin of replication; arrow indicates direction of (+) strand synthesis
   4848..4897    -  misc_feature   bom (fragment): basis of mobility region from pBR322
   4999..5034    -  CDS            rop (fragment): Rop protein, which maintains plasmids at low copy number; rop
   5129..5233    +  promoter       AmpR promoter: bla
   5234..6094    +  CDS            AmpR: β-lactamase; bla; confers resistance to ampicillin, carbenicillin, and related antibiotics
   6265..6853    +  rep_origin     ori: high-copy-number ColE1/pMB1/pBR322/pUC origin of replication
>Addgene plasmid #241377 | Bxb1-GA-hEF1a-mStayGold | addgene full sequence | sequence record 485731 | Addgene NGS Result
AGCGCCCAATACGCAAACCGCCTCTCCCCGCGCGTTGGCCGATTCATTAATGCAGCTGGCACGACAGGTT
TCCCGACTGGAAAGCGGGCAGTGAGCGCAACGCAATTAATGTGAGTTAGCTCACTCATTAGGCACCCCAG
GCTTTACACTTTATGCTTCCGGCTCGTATGTTGTGTGGAATTGTGAGCGGATAACAATTTCACACAGGAA
ACAGCTATGACCATGATTACGCCAAGCTTAATTCCCTCCCCAGCAGGCAGAAGTATGCAAAGCATGCATC
TCAATTAGTCAGCAACCATAGTCCCGCCCCTAACTCCGCCCATCCCGCCCCTAACTCCGCCCAGTTCCGC
CCATTCTCCGCCCCATGGCTGACTAATTTTTTTTATTTATGCAGAGGCCGAGGCCGCCTCGGCCTCTGAG
CTATTCCAGAAGTAGTGAGGAGGCTTTTTTGGAGGCCTAGGCTTTTGCAAAAAGCTTTGCAAAGATGGAT
AAAGTTTTAAACAGAGAGGAATCTTTGCAGCTAATGGACCTTCTAGGTCTTGAAAGGAGTGGGAATTGGC
TCCGGTGCCCGTCAGTGGGCAGAGCGCACATCGCCCACAGTCCCCGAGAAGTTGGGGGGAGGGGTCGGCA
ATTGAACCGGTGCCTAGAGAAGGTGGCGCGGGGTAAACTGGGAAAGTGATGTCGTGTACTGGCTCCGCCT
TTTTCCCGAGGGTGGGGGAGAACCGTATATAAGTGCAGTAGTCGCCGTGAACGTTCTTTTTCGCAACGGG
TTTGCCGCCAGAACACAGGTAAGTGCCGTGTGTGGTTCCCGCGGGCCTGGCCTCTTTACGGGTTATGGCC
CTTGCGTGCCTTGAATTACTTCCACCTGGCTGCAGTACGTGATTCTTGATCCCGAGCTTCGGGTTGGAAG
TGGGTGGGAGAGTTCGAGGCCTTGCGCTTAAGGAGCCCCTTCGCCTCGTGCTTGAGTTGAGGCCTGGCCT
GGGCGCTGGGGCCGCCGCGTGCGAATCTGGTGGCACCTTCGCGCCTGTCTCGCTGCTTTCGATAAGTCTC
TAGCCATTTAAAATTTTTGATGACCTGCTGCGACGCTTTTTTTCTGGCAAGATAGTCTTGTAAATGCGGG
CCAAGATCTGCACACTGGTATTTCGGTTTTTGGGGCCGCGGGCGGCGACGGGGCCCGTGCGTCCCAGCGC
ACATGTTCGGCGAGGCGGGGCCTGCGAGCGCGGCCACCGAGAATCGGACGGGGGTAGTCTCAAGCTGGCC
GGCCTGCTCTGGTGCCTGGCCTCGCGCCGCCGTGTATCGCCCCGCCCTGGGCGGCAAGGCTGGCCCGGTC
GGCACCAGTTGCGTGAGCGGAAAGATGGCCGCTTCCCGGCCCTGCTGCAGGGAGCTCAAAATGGAGGACG
CGGCGCTCGGGAGAGCGGGCGGGTGAGTCACCCACACAAAGGAAAAGGGCCTTTCCGTCCTCAGCCGTCG
CTTCATGTGACTCCACGGAGTACCGGGCGCCGTCCAGGCACCTCGATTAGTTCTCGAGCTTTTGGAGTAC
GTCGTCTTTAGGTTGGGGGGAGGGGTTTTATGCGATGGAGTTTCCCCACACTGAGTGGGTGGAGACTGAA
GTTAGGCCAGCTTGGCACTTGATGTAATTCTCCTTGGAATTTGCCCTTTTTGAGTTTGGATCTTGGTTCA
TTCTCAAGCCTCAGACAGTGGTTCAAAGTTTTTTTCTTCCATTTCAGGTGTCGTGAGGAATTCGCCACCA
TGGCCGGCTTGTCGACGACGGCGGACTCCGTCGTCAGGATCATCCGGATCCGGATCCGAAGTTCCTATTC
CGAAGTTCCTATTCTCTAGAAAGTATAGGAACTTCATGATATTCGGCAAGCAGGCATCGACTAGTTAATT
AAGTGAGTGGGAATTGGCTCCGGTGCCCGTCAGTGGGCAGAGCGCACATCGCCCACAGTCCCCGAGAAGT
TGGGGGGAGGGGTCGGCAATTGAACCGGTGCCTAGAGAAGGTGGCGCGGGGTAAACTGGGAAAGTGATGT
CGTGTACTGGCTCCGCCTTTTTCCCGAGGGTGGGGGAGAACCGTATATAAGTGCAGTAGTCGCCGTGAAC
GTTCTTTTTCGCAACGGGTTTGCCGCCAGAACACAGGTAAGTGCCGTGTGTGGTTCCCGCGGGCCTGGCC
TCTTTACGGGTTATGGCCCTTGCGTGCCTTGAATTACTTCCACCTGGCTGCAGTACGTGATTCTTGATCC
CGAGCTTCGGGTTGGAAGTGGGTGGGAGAGTTCGAGGCCTTGCGCTTAAGGAGCCCCTTCGCCTCGTGCT
TGAGTTGAGGCCTGGCCTGGGCGCTGGGGCCGCCGCGTGCGAATCTGGTGGCACCTTCGCGCCTGTCTCG
CTGCTTTCGATAAGTCTCTAGCCATTTAAAATTTTTGATGACCTGCTGCGACGCTTTTTTTCTGGCAAGA
TAGTCTTGTAAATGCGGGCCAAGATCTGCACACTGGTATTTCGGTTTTTGGGGCCGCGGGCGGCGACGGG
GCCCGTGCGTCCCAGCGCACATGTTCGGCGAGGCGGGGCCTGCGAGCGCGGCCACCGAGAATCGGACGGG
GGTAGTCTCAAGCTGGCCGGCCTGCTCTGGTGCCTGGCCTCGCGCCGCCGTGTATCGCCCCGCCCTGGGC
GGCAAGGCTGGCCCGGTCGGCACCAGTTGCGTGAGCGGAAAGATGGCCGCTTCCCGGCCCTGCTGCAGGG
AGCTCAAAATGGAGGACGCGGCGCTCGGGAGAGCGGGCGGGTGAGTCACCCACACAAAGGAAAAGGGCCT
TTCCGTCCTCAGCCGTCGCTTCATGTGACTCCACGGAGTACCGGGCGCCGTCCAGGCACCTCGATTAGTT
CTCGAGCTTTTGGAGTACGTCGTCTTTAGGTTGGGGGGAGGGGTTTTATGCGATGGAGTTTCCCCACACT
GAGTGGGTGGAGACTGAAGTTAGGCCAGCTTGGCACTTGATGTAATTCTCCTTGGAATTTGCCCTTTTTG
AGTTTGGATCTTGGTTCATTCTCAAGCCTCAGACAGTGGTTCAAAGTTTTTTTCTTCCATTTCAGGTGTC
GTGAGGAATTCGCCACCATGGCCACCATGCGGGGTTCTGATCCGATGGTGTCTACAGGCGAGGAGCTGTT
TACCGGCGTGGTGCCCTTCAAGTTCCAGCTGAAGGGCACCATCAACGGCAAGAGCTTCACCGTGGAAGGC
GAGGGCGAGGGCAATAGCCACGAGGGCAGCCACAAAGGCAAGTACGTGTGCACCAGCGGCAAACTGCCAA
TGTCTTGGGCCGCCCTGGGAACTAGCTTCGGCTATGGCATGAAGTACTACACCAAGTACCCCAGCGGCCT
GAAGAACTGGTTCCACGAGGTGATGCCCGAGGGCTTCACCTACGACAGACACATCCAGTACAAGGGCGAC
GGCAGCATCCACGCCAAGCACCAGCACTTCATGAAGAACGGCACCTACCACAACATCGTGGAGTTCACCG
GCCAGGACTTCAAGGAGAACAGCCCCGTGCTGACCAGCGACATGGACGTGAGCCTGCCCAACGAGGTGCA
GCACATCCCCATAGATGACGGCGTGGAGTGCACAGTGACCCTGCAGTACCCTCTGCTGAGCGACGAGAGC
AAGTGCGTGGAGGCCTACCAGAACACCATCATCAAGCCCCTGCACAATCAGCCAGCCCCCGATGTGCCAT
TCCACTGGATCAGAAAGCAGTACACCCAGAGCAAGGACGACACCGAGGAGAGGGACCACATCATCCAGAG
CGAGACACTGGAGGCCCACCTGTAACAACGTTGCACCTGTGCCTTCTAGTTGCCAGCCATCTGTTGTTTG
CCCCTCCCCCGTGCCTTCCTTGACCCTGGAAGGTGCCACTCCCACTGTCCTTTCCTAATAAAATGAGGAA
ATTGCATCGCATTGTCTGAGTAGGTGTCATTCTATTCTGGGGGGTGGGGTGGGGCAGGACAGCAAGGGGG
AGGATTGGGAAGACAATAGCAGGCATGCTGGGGATGCGGTGGGCTCTATGGCGCTCGCTCGCTGCAAGAA
CTCTTCCTCACGGATCCGAAGTTCCTATTCCGAAGTTCCTATTCTTCAAATAGTATAGGAACTTCAGCGC
TCACTGGCCGTCGTTTTACAAAGGGCGAATTCACTGGCCGTCGTTTTACAACGTCGTGACTGGGAAAACC
CTGGCGTTACCCAACTTAATCGCCTTGCAGCACATCCCCCTTTCGCCAGCTGGCGTAATAGCGAAGAGGC
CCGCACCGATCGCCCTTCCCAACAGTTGCGCAGCCTGAATGGCGAATGGCGCCTGATGCGGTATTTTCTC
CTTACGCATCTGTGCGGTATTTCACACCGCATA
[95 nt withheld, positions 4374-4468]
T
[46 nt withheld, positions 4470-4515]
C
[141 nt withheld, positions 4517-4657]
CCTTTGACGTTGGAGTCCACGTTCTTT
[37 nt withheld, positions 4685-4721]
ACTCTATCTCGGGCTATTCTTTTGATTTATAAGGGATTTTGCCGATTTCGGTCTATTGGTTAAAAAATGA
GCTGATTTAACAAAAATTTAACGCGAATTTTAACAAAATATTAACGTTTACAATTTTATGGTGCACTCTC
AGTACAATCTGCTCTGATGCCGCATAGTTAAGCCAGCCCCGACACCCGCCAACACCCGCTGACGCGCCCT
GACGGGCTTGTCTGCTCCCGGCATCCGCTTACAGACAAGCTGTGACCGTCTCCGGGAGCTGCATGTGTCA
GAGGTTTTCACCGTCATCACCGAAACGCGCGAGACGAAAGGGCCTCGTGATACGCCTATTTTTATAGGTT
AATGTCATGATAATAATGGTTTCTTAGACGTCAGGTGGCACTTTTCGGGGAAATGTGCGCGGAACCCCTA
TTTGTTTATTTTTCTAAATACATTCAAATATGTATCCGCTCATGAGACAATAACCCTGATAAATGCTTCA
ATAATATTGAAAAAGGAAGAGTATGAGTATTCAACATTTCCGTGTCGCCCTTATTCCCTTTTTTGCGGCA
TTTTGCCTTCCTGTTTTTGCTCACCCAGAAACGCTGGTGAAAGTAAAAGATGCTGAAGATCAGTTGGGTG
CACGAGTGGGTTACATCGAACTGGATCTCAACAGCGGTAAGATCCTTGAGAGTTTTCGCCCCGAAGAACG
TTTTCCAATGATGAGCACTTTTAAAGTTCTGCTATGTGGCGCGGTATTATCCCGTATTGACGCCGGGCAA
GAGCAACTCGGTCGCCGCATACACTATTCTCAGAATGACTTGGTTGAGTACTCACCAGTCACAGAAAAGC
ATCTTACGGATGGCATGACAGTAAGAGAATTATGCAGTGCTGCCATAACCATGAGTGATAACACTGCGGC
CAACTTACTTCTGACAACGATCGGAGGACCGAAGGAGCTAACCGCTTTTTTGCACAACATGGGGGATCAT
GTAACTCGCCTTGATCGTTGGGAACCGGAGCTGAATGAAGCCATACCAAACGACGAGCGTGACACCACGA
TGCCTGTAGCAATGGCAACAACGTTGCGCAAACTATTAACTGGCGAACTACTTACTCTAGCTTCCCGGCA
ACAATTAATAGACTGGATGGAGGCGGATAAAGTTGCAGGACCACTTCTGCGCTCGGCCCTTCCGGCTGGC
TGGTTTATTGCTGATAAATCTGGAGCCGGTGAGCGTGGGTCTCGCGGTATCATTGCAGCACTGGGGCCAG
ATGGTAAGCCCTCCCGTATCGTAGTTATCTACACGACGGGGAGTCAGGCAACTATGGATGAACGAAATAG
ACAGATCGCTGAGATAGGTGCCTCACTGATTAAGCATTGGTAACTGTCAGACCAAGTTTACTCATATATA
CTTTAGATTGATTTAAAACTTCATTTTTAATTTAAAAGGATCTAGGTGAAGATCCTTTTTGATAATCTCA
TGACCAAAATCCCTTAACGTGAGTTTTCGTTCCACTGAGCGTCAGACCCCGTAGAAAAGATCAAAGGATC
TTCTTGAGATCCTTTTTTTCTGCGCGTAATCTGCTGCTTGCAAACAAAAAAACCACCGCTACCAGCGGTG
GTTTGTTTGCCGGATCAAGAGCTACCAACTCTTTTTCCGAAGGTAACTGGCTTCAGCAGAGCGCAGATAC
CAAATACTGTTCTTCTAGTGTAGCCGTAGTTAGGCCACCACTTCAAGAACTCTGTAGCACCGCCTACATA
CCTCGCTCTGCTAATCCTGTTACCAGTGGCTGCTGCCAGTGGCGATAAGTCGTGTCTTACCGGGTTGGAC
TCAAGACGATAGTTACCGGATAAGGCGCAGCGGTCGGGCTGAACGGGGGGTTCGTGCACACAGCCCAGCT
TGGAGCGAACGACCTACACCGAACTGAGATACCTACAGCGTGAGCTATGAGAAAGCGCCACGCTTCCCGA
AGGGAGAAAGGCGGACAGGTATCCGGTAAGCGGCAGGGTCGGAACAGGAGAGCGCACGAGGGAGCTTCCA
GGGGGAAACGCCTGGTATCTTTATAGTCCTGTCGGGTTTCGCCACCTCTGACTTGAGCGTCGATTTTTGT
GATGCTCGTCAGGGGGGCGGAGCCTATGGAAAAACGCCAGCAACGCGGCCTTTTTACGGTTCCTGGCCTT
TTGCTGGCCTTTTGCTCACATGTTCTTTCCTGCGTTATCCCCTGATTCTGTGGATAACCGTATTACCGCC
TTTGAGTGAGCTGATACCGCTCGCCGCAGCCGAACGACCGAGCGCAGCGAGTCAGTGAGCGAGGAAGCGG
AAG
